Addgene plasmid #59621: pSicoR-TTF1i2
Purpose: Expression of shRNA against human TTF1
Depositing lab: Miguel Ramalho-Santos. Depositing organization: University of California, San Francisco (UCSF). Publication: Systematic Identification of Barriers to Human iPSC Generation. Qin H, Diaz A, Blouin L, Lebbink RJ, Patena W, Tanbun P, LeProust EM, McManus MT, Song JS, Ramalho-Santos M. Cell. 2014 Jul 17;158(2):449-61. doi: 10.1016/j.cell.2014.05.040. PubMed 25036638.
Backbone
  Vector backbone: pSicoR
  Vector type: Mammalian Expression, RNAi
Growth in bacteria
  Bacterial resistance: Ampicillin, 100 μg/mL
  Growth temperature: 37°C
  Growth strain: Stbl3
  Copy number: High Copy
Gene/Insert
  Gene/Insert name: TTF1
  gRNA/shRNA sequence: TTF1
  Species: H. sapiens (human)
  Entrez Gene: TTF1 (a.k.a. TTF-1, TTF-I)
  Promoter: U6
  Cloning method: Restriction Enzyme; 5′ cloning site HpaI (destroyed during cloning); 3′ cloning site XhoI (not destroyed)
  Sequencing primers: 5′ mU6-F
Terms and licenses: Academic/Nonprofit Terms; Industry Terms: Not Available to Industry
How to cite: pSicoR-TTF1i2 was a gift from Miguel Ramalho-Santos (Addgene plasmid # 59621 ; http://n2t.net/addgene:59621 ; RRID:Addgene_59621)
