[The description below was written by a language model from this plasmid's Addgene catalogue record.]
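Description:
pSicoR-TTF1i2 is an RNA interference plasmid built on the pSicoR backbone and catalogued as a mammalian expression/RNAi vector. It carries a short hairpin RNA directed against human TTF1 (also listed as TTF-1 or TTF-I), the gene for RNA polymerase I transcription termination factor 1. The hairpin is transcribed from a U6 promoter, a Pol III promoter commonly used for shRNAs because it produces short transcripts with defined start and termination points. The use of an mU6 sequencing primer suggests the mouse form of this promoter. The hairpin oligonucleotide was inserted by restriction cloning between an HpaI site, which was destroyed in the process, and an XhoI site, which remains intact. The "i2" in the name suggests that this is one of several independent hairpins against the same gene, although the record does not say so, and the shRNA field gives only the gene name rather than the target sequence.

In bacteria the plasmid is a high-copy construct selected with ampicillin. It is kept in a recombination-deficient strain, which is usual for vectors containing repeated elements. pSicoR is generally known as a lentiviral backbone in which loxP sites allow Cre-mediated removal of the shRNA cassette, usually alongside a marker for tracking transduced cells. No feature table is provided here, however, so the LTRs, loxP sites, and any reporter or selection marker in this version cannot be confirmed from the record. The stated purpose is knockdown of TTF1 in human cells, and the associated publication concerns the systematic identification of barriers to human induced pluripotent stem cell generation.
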