>Addgene plasmid #59621 | pSicoR-TTF1i2 | depositor partial sequence | sequence record 93298 | pSicoR-TTF1i2 sequence 63 bps
TGTCTTGCTAGTGCCATAGGTGATTTCTAGAGAATCACCTATGGCACTAGCAAGACTTTTTTC
