>Addgene plasmid #59621 | pSicoR-TTF1i2 | addgene partial sequence | sequence record 96882 | WPRE-R 5'-CATAGCGTAAAAGGAGCAACA-3'
AATTTTGTAATCCAGAGGTTGATTATCGATAAGCTTGATATCGAATTGTACCTAGTGGAACCGGAACCCT
TAAACATGTATAACTTCGTATAATGTATGCTATACGAAGTTATTAGGTCCCTCGACGAATTCCTACTTGT
ACAGCTCGTCCATGCCGAGAGTGATCCCGGCGGCGGTCACGAACTCCAGCAGGACCATGTGATCGCGCTT
CTCGTTGGGGTCTTTGCTCAGGGCGGACTGGGTGCTCAGGTAGTGGTTGTCGGGCAGCAGCACGGGGCCG
TCGCCGATGGGGGTGTTCTGCTGGTAGTGGTCGGCGAGCTGCACGCTGCCGTCCTCGATGTTGTGGCGGA
TCTTGAAGTTCACCTTGATGCCGTTCTTCTGCTTGTCGGCCATGATATAGACGTTGTGGCTGTTGTAGTT
GTACTCCAGCTTGTGCCCCAGGATGTTGCCGTCCTCCTTGAAGTCGATGCCCTTCAGCTCGATGCGGTTC
ACCAGGGTGTCGCCCTC
