>Addgene plasmid #59621 | pSicoR-TTF1i2 | addgene partial sequence | sequence record 97368 | pLLU-5 5'-cacagacttgtgggagaagc-3'
GCATATAATATTTCCTAGTAACTATAGAGGCTTAATGTGCGATAAAAGACAGATAATCTGTTCTTTTTAA
TACTAGCTACATTTTACATGATAGGCTTGGATTTCTATAACTTCGTATAGCATACATTATACGAAGTTAT
AAACAGCACAAAAGGAAACTCACCCTAACTGTAAAGTAATTGTGTGTTTTGAGACTATAAATATCCCTTG
GAGAAAAGCCTTGTTTGTCTTGCTAGTGCCATAGGTGATTTCTAGAGAATCACCTATGGCACTAGCAAGA
CTTTTTTCTCGAGTACCAGGATCCATTAGGCGGCCGCGTGGATAACCGTATTACCGCCATGC
